Addgene plasmid #49234: pWPT-/UAA-mEGFP-IRES-mCherry
Purpose: Lentiviral expression vector. Contains an altered Kozak sequence and/or upstream open reading frames to modulate expression at the level of translation.
Depositing lab: Clifford Wang. Depositing organization: Stanford University. Publication: Tuning gene expression with synthetic upstream open reading frames. Ferreira JP, Overton KW, Wang CL. Proc Natl Acad Sci U S A. 2013 Jul 9;110(28):11284-9. doi: 10.1073/pnas.1305590110. Epub 2013 Jun 24. PubMed 23798422.
Backbone
  Vector backbone: Plasmid 12255: pWPT-GFP
  Backbone size w/o insert (bp): 8754
  Total vector size (bp): 10724
  Modifications to backbone: 1. PCRed WPRE and ligated into XhoI site upstream of EF1-short and EcoRI site on 3' end of WPRE (EF1-short segment deleted. EcoRI site on 3' end of WPRE eliminated by ligation with MfeI on PCR product. WPRE sequence unaltered. WPRE PCRed and re-entered into vector to create unique XhoI, EcoRI, NotI sites on the 5' end of WPRE and to eliminate BamHI site). 2. EF1-short PCRed and ligated to XhoI and EcoRI sites on 5' end of WPRE. Original XhoI site upstream of EF1-short eliminated via ligation to SalI site on PCR product. Sites now between EF1 and WPRE are XhoI, BamHI, EcoRI, NotI. 3. The translation control elements, mEGFP, IRES, and mCherry segment from the corresponding pCur5-XX-mEGFP-IRES-mCherry was ligated into the pWPT-EF1short-WPRE backbone via XhoI and NotI sites.
  Vector type: Mammalian Expression, Lentiviral, Synthetic Biology
Growth in bacteria
  Bacterial resistance: Ampicillin, 100 μg/mL
  Growth temperature: 37°C
  Growth strain: Stbl3
  Copy number: High Copy
Gene/Insert 1
  Gene/Insert name: mEGFP
  Species: Synthetic
  Insert size (bp): 732
  Promoter: EF1-short
  Tag / fusion protein: SfuI site to create C-terminal fusions (C terminal on insert)
  Cloning method: Restriction Enzyme; 5′ cloning site XhoI (not destroyed); 3′ cloning site SfuI (not destroyed)
  Sequencing primers: 5′ ccgagggtgggggagaac (5 to 3); 3′ AGGGCGAGGGCGATGCCACCTA (5' to 3')
Gene/Insert 2
  Gene/Insert name: mCherry
  Species: Synthetic
  Insert size (bp): 711
  Promoter: EF1-short
  Cloning method: Restriction Enzyme; 5′ cloning site BamHI (not destroyed); 3′ cloning site NotI (not destroyed)
  Sequencing primers: 5′ GTCACCTTCAGCTTGGCGG (5' to 3'); 3′ CATTAAAGCAGCGTATCC (5 to 3)
Terms and licenses: Academic/Nonprofit Terms; Industry Terms: Not Available to Industry
Depositor comments: Vector allows for control of transgene expression at the level of translation. It is 1 vector in a set of 9 that spans a range of expression levels. Sequencing through any part of the IRES sequence is not advised. Expression of gene downstream of IRES remains constant, despite varying expression of gene upstream.
How to cite: pWPT-/UAA-mEGFP-IRES-mCherry was a gift from Clifford Wang (Addgene plasmid # 49234 ; http://n2t.net/addgene:49234 ; RRID:Addgene_49234)
