[The description below was written by a language model from this plasmid's Addgene catalogue record and the feature table of its GenBank file.]
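Description:
pWPT-/UAA-mEGFP-IRES-mCherry is a 10.7 kb HIV-1-based lentiviral transfer plasmid derived from pWPT-GFP, built for translational tuning of transgene expression in mammalian cells. It is maintained in bacteria through a high-copy ColE1/pUC-type origin and an ampicillin resistance gene. The viral portion carries a full-length HIV-1 LTR followed by the Psi packaging signal, the Rev response element and the cPPT/CTS. A truncated LTR with an adjacent loxP site closes the vector genome downstream of the cargo. The automated annotation labels these two LTRs "3'" and "5' (truncated)", the reverse of what their positions relative to Psi and the cassette suggest. The backbone also contains an SV40 promoter/origin region with the small t intron and an SV40 polyadenylation signal outside the viral genome.

The payload is a bicistronic reporter cassette driven by the short (core) EF-1-alpha promoter. A translation control element sits just upstream of monomeric EGFP (A206K), described in the record as an altered Kozak sequence and/or upstream open reading frame. The exact nature of the "/UAA" variant is not spelled out and the element is not annotated in the feature table. An EMCV IRES then directs independent translation of mCherry, which has its own strong Kozak context, and a WPRE follows to enhance transcript processing and expression. Because mCherry translation is IRES-driven, its level stays constant while mEGFP output varies with the 5' element, so it serves as an internal reference for transcript abundance. The backbone was re-engineered to give unique cloning sites between promoter and WPRE, and an SfuI site at the end of mEGFP permits C-terminal fusions. The plasmid is one of a set of nine vectors spanning a range of expression levels.
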