LOCUS       Exported 10724 bp ds-DNA circular SYN 13-MAY-2021
DEFINITION  Lentiviral expression vector. Contains an altered Kozak sequence
            and/or upstream open reading frames to modulate expression at the
            level of translation..
ACCESSION   .
VERSION     .
KEYWORDS    pWPT-/UAA-mEGFP-IRES-mCherry
SOURCE      synthetic DNA construct
  ORGANISM  synthetic DNA construct
REFERENCE   1 (bases 1 to 10724)
  AUTHORS   Ferreira JP, Overton KW, Wang CL
  TITLE     Tuning gene expression with synthetic upstream open reading frames.
  JOURNAL   Proc Natl Acad Sci U S A. 2013 Jul 9;110(28):11284-9. doi:
            10.1073/pnas.1305590110. Epub 2013 Jun 24.
  PUBMED    23798422
REFERENCE   2 (bases 1 to 10724)
  AUTHORS   .
  TITLE     Direct Submission
  JOURNAL   Exported May 13, 2021 from SnapGene Server 1.1.58
            http://www.snapgene.com
FEATURES             Location/Qualifiers
     source          1..10724
                     /organism="synthetic DNA construct"
                     /mol_type="other DNA"
     CDS             32..742
                     /codon_start=1
                     /product="enhanced GFP with monomerizing A206K mutation
                     (Zacharias et al., 2002)"
                     /label=mEGFP
                     /note="mammalian codon-optimized"
                     /translation="SKGEELFTGVVPILVELDGDVNGHKFSVSGEGEGDATYGKLTLKF
                     ICTTGKLPVPWPTLVTTLTYGVQCFSRYPDHMKQHDFFKSAMPEGYVQERTIFFKDDGN
                     YKTRAEVKFEGDTLVNRIELKGIDFKEDGNILGHKLEYNYNSHNVYIMADKQKNGIKVN
                     FKIRHNIEDGSVQLADHYQQNTPIGDGPVLLPDNHYLSTQSKLSKDPNEKRDHMVLLEF
                     VTAAGITLGMDELYK"
     primer_bind     complement(71..92)
                     /label=EGFP-N
                     /note="EGFP, reverse primer"
     primer_bind     complement(332..351)
                     /label=EXFP-R
                     /note="For distinguishing EGFP variants, reverse primer"
     primer_bind     679..700
                     /label=EGFP-C
                     /note="EGFP, forward primer"
     misc_feature    778..1351
                     /label=IRES
                     /note="internal ribosome entry site (IRES) of the
                     encephalomyocarditis virus (EMCV)"
     primer_bind     complement(945..962)
                     /label=IRES reverse
                     /note="IRES internal ribosome entry site, reverse primer.
                     Also called pCDH-rev"
     primer_bind     1172..1191
                     /label=IRES-F
                     /note="IRES internal ribosome entry site, forward primer"
     regulatory      1373..1382
                     /regulatory_class="other"
                     /note="vertebrate consensus sequence for strong initiation
                     of translation (Kozak, 1987)"
     CDS             1379..2089
                     /codon_start=1
                     /product="monomeric derivative of DsRed fluorescent protein
                     (Shaner et al., 2004)"
                     /label=mCherry
                     /note="mammalian codon-optimized"
                     /translation="MVSKGEEDNMAIIKEFMRFKVHMEGSVNGHEFEIEGEGEGRPYEG
                     TQTAKLKVTKGGPLPFAWDILSPQFMYGSKAYVKHPADIPDYLKLSFPEGFKWERVMNF
                     EDGGVVTVTQDSSLQDGEFIYKVKLRGTNFPSDGPVMQKKTMGWEASSERMYPEDGALK
                     GEIKQRLKLKDGGHYDAEVKTTYKAKKPVQLPGAYNVNIKLDITSHNEDYTIVEQYERA
                     EGRHSTGGMDELYK"
     primer_bind     complement(1524..1542)
                     /label=mCherry-R
                     /note="mCherry, reverse primer"
     primer_bind     1792..1811
                     /label=mCherry-F
                     /note="mCherry, forward primer"
     misc_feature    2102..2690
                     /label=WPRE
                     /note="woodchuck hepatitis virus posttranscriptional
                     regulatory element"
     primer_bind     complement(2155..2175)
                     /label=WPRE-R
                     /note="WPRE, reverse primer"
     CDS             complement(2573..2584)
                     /codon_start=1
                     /product="Factor Xa recognition and cleavage site"
                     /label=Factor Xa site
                     /translation="IEGR"
     protein_bind    2835..2868
                     /label=loxP
                     /bound_moiety="Cre recombinase"
                     /note="Cre-mediated recombination occurs in the 8-bp core
                     sequence (GCATACAT)."
     LTR             2888..3068
                     /label=5' LTR (truncated)
                     /note="truncated 5' long terminal repeat (LTR) from HIV-1"
     promoter        complement(3093..3111)
                     /label=SP6 promoter
                     /note="promoter for bacteriophage SP6 RNA polymerase"
     primer_bind     complement(3094..3111)
                     /label=SP6
                     /note="SP6 promoter, forward primer"
     primer_bind     complement(3401..3420)
                     /label=pBRrevBam
                     /note="pBR322 vectors, tet region, downstream of BamHI,
                     reverse primer"
     primer_bind     complement(3634..3653)
                     /label=pRS-marker
                     /note="pRS vectors, use to sequence yeast selectable
                     marker"
     primer_bind     3753..3775
                     /label=pGEX 3'
                     /note="pGEX vectors, reverse primer"
     primer_bind     complement(3813..3831)
                     /label=pBRforEco
                     /note="pBR322 vectors, upsteam of EcoRI site, forward
                     primer"
     promoter        3899..4003
                     /gene="bla"
                     /label=AmpR promoter
     CDS             4004..4864
                     /codon_start=1
                     /gene="bla"
                     /product="beta-lactamase"
                     /label=AmpR
                     /note="confers resistance to ampicillin, carbenicillin, and
                     related antibiotics"
                     /translation="MSIQHFRVALIPFFAAFCLPVFAHPETLVKVKDAEDQLGARVGYI
                     ELDLNSGKILESFRPEERFPMMSTFKVLLCGAVLSRIDAGQEQLGRRIHYSQNDLVEYS
                     PVTEKHLTDGMTVRELCSAAITMSDNTAANLLLTTIGGPKELTAFLHNMGDHVTRLDRW
                     EPELNEAIPNDERDTTMPVAMATTLRKLLTGELLTLASRQQLIDWMEADKVAGPLLRSA
                     LPAGWFIADKSGAGERGSRGIIAALGPDGKPSRIVVIYTTGSQATMDERNRQIAEIGAS
                     LIKHW"
     primer_bind     complement(4222..4241)
                     /label=Amp-R
                     /note="Ampicillin resistance gene, reverse primer"
     rep_origin      5035..5623
                     /direction=RIGHT
                     /label=ori
                     /note="high-copy-number ColE1/pMB1/pBR322/pUC origin of
                     replication"
     primer_bind     5524..5543
                     /label=pBR322ori-F
                     /note="pBR322 origin, forward primer"
     primer_bind     5777..5794
                     /label=L4440
                     /note="L4440 vector, forward primer"
     primer_bind     complement(5864..5884)
                     /label=pBABE 3'
                     /note="SV40 enhancer, reverse primer for pBABE vectors"
     promoter        5869..6198
                     /label=SV40 promoter
                     /note="SV40 enhancer and early promoter"
     rep_origin      6049..6184
                     /label=SV40 ori
                     /note="SV40 origin of replication"
     primer_bind     6111..6130
                     /label=SV40pro-F
                     /note="SV40 promoter/origin, forward primer"
     intron          7332..7397
                     /label=small t intron
                     /note="SV40 (simian virus 40) small t antigen intron"
     CDS             7527..7547
                     /codon_start=1
                     /product="nuclear localization signal of SV40 (simian virus
                     40) large T antigen"
                     /label=SV40 NLS
                     /translation="PKKKRKV"
     polyA_signal    7972..8106
                     /label=SV40 poly(A) signal
                     /note="SV40 polyadenylation signal"
     primer_bind     complement(8009..8028)
                     /label=SV40pA-R
                     /note="SV40 polyA, reverse primer"
     primer_bind     8063..8082
                     /label=EBV-rev
                     /note="SV40 polyA terminator, reverse primer"
     LTR             8275..8908
                     /label=3' LTR
                     /note="3' long terminal repeat (LTR) from HIV-1"
     misc_feature    8955..9080
                     /label=HIV-1 Psi
                     /note="packaging signal of human immunodeficiency virus
                     type 1"
     misc_feature    9577..9810
                     /label=RRE
                     /note="The Rev response element (RRE) of HIV-1 allows for
                     Rev-dependent mRNA export from the nucleus to the
                     cytoplasm."
     CDS             9995..10039
                     /codon_start=1
                     /product="antigenic peptide corresponding to amino acids
                     655 to 669 of the HIV envelope protein gp41 (Lutje Hulsik
                     et al., 2013)"
                     /label=gp41 peptide
                     /note="recognized by the 2H10 single-chain llama nanobody"
                     /translation="KNEQELLELDKWASL"
     misc_feature    10306..10423
                     /label=cPPT/CTS
                     /note="central polypurine tract and central termination
                     sequence of HIV-1"
     promoter        10479..10690
                     /label=EF-1-alpha core promoter
                     /note="core promoter for human elongation factor
                     EF-1-alpha"
ORIGIN
        1 tcgagtaact aactaataaa tgggcgaatt cagcaagggc gaggagctgt tcaccggggt
       61 ggtgcccatc ctggtcgagc tggacggcga cgtaaacggc cacaagttca gcgtgtccgg
      121 cgagggcgag ggcgatgcca cctacggcaa gctgaccctg aagttcatct gcaccaccgg
      181 caagctgccc gtgccctggc ccaccctcgt gaccaccctg acctacggcg tgcagtgctt
      241 cagccgctac cccgaccaca tgaagcagca cgacttcttc aagtccgcca tgcccgaagg
      301 ctacgtccag gagcgcacca tcttcttcaa ggacgacggc aactacaaga cccgcgccga
      361 ggtgaagttc gagggcgaca ccctggtgaa ccgcatcgag ctgaagggca tcgacttcaa
      421 ggaggacggc aacatcctgg ggcacaagct ggagtacaac tacaacagcc acaacgtcta
      481 tatcatggcc gacaagcaga agaacggcat caaggtgaac ttcaagatcc gccacaacat
      541 cgaggacggc agcgtgcagc tcgccgacca ctaccagcag aacaccccca tcggcgacgg
      601 ccccgtgctg ctgcccgaca accactacct gagcacccag tccaagctga gcaaagaccc
      661 caacgagaag cgcgatcaca tggtcctgct ggagttcgtg accgccgccg ggatcactct
      721 cggcatggac gagctgtaca agttcgaata agcatgcatc tagggcggcc aattccgccc
      781 ctctccctcc ccccccccta acgttactgg ccgaagccgc ttggaataag gccggtgtgc
      841 gtttgtctat atgtgatttt ccaccatatt gccgtctttt ggcaatgtga gggcccggaa
      901 acctggccct gtcttcttga cgagcattcc taggggtctt tcccctctcg ccaaaggaat
      961 gcaaggtctg ttgaatgtcg tgaaggaagc agttcctctg gaagcttctt gaagacaaac
     1021 aacgtctgta gcgacccttt gcaggcagcg gaacccccca cctggcgaca ggtgcctctg
     1081 cggccaaaag ccacgtgtat aagatacacc tgcaaaggcg gcacaacccc agtgccacgt
     1141 tgtgagttgg atagttgtgg aaagagtcaa atggctctcc tcaagcgtat tcaacaaggg
     1201 gctgaaggat gcccagaagg taccccattg tatgggatct gatctggggc ctcggtgcac
     1261 atgctttaca tgtgtttagt cgaggttaaa aaaacgtcta ggccccccga accacgggga
     1321 cgtggttttc ctttgaaaaa cacgatgata agcttgccac aacccgggat ccgccaccat
     1381 ggtgagcaag ggcgaggagg ataacatggc catcatcaag gagttcatgc gcttcaaggt
     1441 gcacatggag ggctccgtga acggccacga gttcgagatc gagggcgagg gcgagggccg
     1501 cccctacgag ggcacccaga ccgccaagct gaaggtgacc aagggtggcc ccctgccctt
     1561 cgcctgggac atcctgtccc ctcagttcat gtacggctcc aaggcctacg tgaagcaccc
     1621 cgccgacatc cccgactact tgaagctgtc cttccccgag ggcttcaagt gggagcgcgt
     1681 gatgaacttc gaggacggcg gcgtggtgac cgtgacccag gactcctccc tgcaggacgg
     1741 cgagttcatc tacaaggtga agctgcgcgg caccaacttc ccctccgacg gccccgtaat
     1801 gcagaagaag accatgggct gggaggcctc ctccgagcgg atgtaccccg aggacggcgc
     1861 cctgaagggc gagatcaagc agaggctgaa gctgaaggac ggcggccact acgacgctga
     1921 ggtcaagacc acctacaagg ccaagaagcc cgtgcagctg cccggcgcct acaacgtcaa
     1981 catcaagttg gacatcacct cccacaacga ggactacacc atcgtggaac agtacgaacg
     2041 cgccgagggc cgccactcca ccggcggcat ggacgagctg tacaagtaag cggccgccga
     2101 taatcaacct ctggattaca aaatttgtga aagattgact ggtattctta actatgttgc
     2161 tccttttacg ctatgtggat acgctgcttt aatgcctttg tatcatgcta ttgcttcccg
     2221 tatggctttc attttctcct ccttgtataa atcctggttg ctgtctcttt atgaggagtt
     2281 gtggcccgtt gtcaggcaac gtggcgtggt gtgcactgtg tttgctgacg caacccccac
     2341 tggttggggc attgccacca cctgtcagct cctttccggg actttcgctt tccccctccc
     2401 tattgccacg gcggaactca tcgccgcctg ccttgcccgc tgctggacag gggctcggct
     2461 gttgggcact gacaattccg tggtgttgtc ggggaagctg acgtcctttc catggctgct
     2521 cgcctgtgtt gccacctgga ttctgcgcgg gacgtccttc tgctacgtcc cttcggccct
     2581 caatccagcg gaccttcctt cccgcggcct gctgccggct ctgcggcctc ttccgcgtct
     2641 tcgccttcgc cctcagacga gtcggatctc cctttgggcc gcctccccgc atcgggcaat
     2701 tcgagctcgg tacctttaag accaatgact tacaaggcag ctgtagatct tagccacttt
     2761 ttaaaagaaa aggggggact ggaagggcta attcactccc aacgaagaca agatgggatc
     2821 aattcaccat gggaataact tcgtatagca tacattatac gaagttatgc tgctttttgc
     2881 ttgtactggg tctctctggt tagaccagat ctgagcctgg gagctctctg gctaactagg
     2941 gaacccactg cttaagcctc aataaagctt gccttgagtg cttcaagtag tgtgtgcccg
     3001 tctgttgtgt gactctggta actagagatc cctcagaccc ttttagtcag tgtggaaaat
     3061 ctctagcagc atctagaatt aattccgtgt attctatagt gtcacctaaa tcgtatgtgt
     3121 atgatacata aggttatgta ttaattgtag ccgcgttcta acgacaatat gtacaagcct
     3181 aattgtgtag catctggctt actgaagcag accctatcat ctctctcgta aactgccgtc
     3241 agagtcggtt tggttggacg aaccttctga gtttctggta acgccgtccc gcacccggaa
     3301 atggtcagcg aaccaatcag cagggtcatc gctagccaga tcctctacgc cggacgcatc
     3361 gtggccggca tcaccggcgc cacaggtgcg gttgctggcg cctatatcgc cgacatcacc
     3421 gatggggaag atcgggctcg ccacttcggg ctcatgagcg cttgtttcgg cgtgggtatg
     3481 gtggcaggcc ccgtggccgg gggactgttg ggcgccatct ccttgcatgc accattcctt
     3541 gcggcggcgg tgctcaacgg cctcaaccta ctactgggct gcttcctaat gcaggagtcg
     3601 cataagggag agcgtcgaat ggtgcactct cagtacaatc tgctctgatg ccgcatagtt
     3661 aagccagccc cgacacccgc caacacccgc tgacgcgccc tgacgggctt gtctgctccc
     3721 ggcatccgct tacagacaag ctgtgaccgt ctccgggagc tgcatgtgtc agaggttttc
     3781 accgtcatca ccgaaacgcg cgagacgaaa gggcctcgtg atacgcctat ttttataggt
     3841 taatgtcatg ataataatgg tttcttagac gtcaggtggc acttttcggg gaaatgtgcg
     3901 cggaacccct atttgtttat ttttctaaat acattcaaat atgtatccgc tcatgagaca
     3961 ataaccctga taaatgcttc aataatattg aaaaaggaag agtatgagta ttcaacattt
     4021 ccgtgtcgcc cttattccct tttttgcggc attttgcctt cctgtttttg ctcacccaga
     4081 aacgctggtg aaagtaaaag atgctgaaga tcagttgggt gcacgagtgg gttacatcga
     4141 actggatctc aacagcggta agatccttga gagttttcgc cccgaagaac gttttccaat
     4201 gatgagcact tttaaagttc tgctatgtgg cgcggtatta tcccgtattg acgccgggca
     4261 agagcaactc ggtcgccgca tacactattc tcagaatgac ttggttgagt actcaccagt
     4321 cacagaaaag catcttacgg atggcatgac agtaagagaa ttatgcagtg ctgccataac
     4381 catgagtgat aacactgcgg ccaacttact tctgacaacg atcggaggac cgaaggagct
     4441 aaccgctttt ttgcacaaca tgggggatca tgtaactcgc cttgatcgtt gggaaccgga
     4501 gctgaatgaa gccataccaa acgacgagcg tgacaccacg atgcctgtag caatggcaac
     4561 aacgttgcgc aaactattaa ctggcgaact acttactcta gcttcccggc aacaattaat
     4621 agactggatg gaggcggata aagttgcagg accacttctg cgctcggccc ttccggctgg
     4681 ctggtttatt gctgataaat ctggagccgg tgagcgtggg tctcgcggta tcattgcagc
     4741 actggggcca gatggtaagc cctcccgtat cgtagttatc tacacgacgg ggagtcaggc
     4801 aactatggat gaacgaaata gacagatcgc tgagataggt gcctcactga ttaagcattg
     4861 gtaactgtca gaccaagttt actcatatat actttagatt gatttaaaac ttcattttta
     4921 atttaaaagg atctaggtga agatcctttt tgataatctc atgaccaaaa tcccttaacg
     4981 tgagttttcg ttccactgag cgtcagaccc cgtagaaaag atcaaaggat cttcttgaga
     5041 tccttttttt ctgcgcgtaa tctgctgctt gcaaacaaaa aaaccaccgc taccagcggt
     5101 ggtttgtttg ccggatcaag agctaccaac tctttttccg aaggtaactg gcttcagcag
     5161 agcgcagata ccaaatactg tccttctagt gtagccgtag ttaggccacc acttcaagaa
     5221 ctctgtagca ccgcctacat acctcgctct gctaatcctg ttaccagtgg ctgctgccag
     5281 tggcgataag tcgtgtctta ccgggttgga ctcaagacga tagttaccgg ataaggcgca
     5341 gcggtcgggc tgaacggggg gttcgtgcac acagcccagc ttggagcgaa cgacctacac
     5401 cgaactgaga tacctacagc gtgagcattg agaaagcgcc acgcttcccg aagggagaaa
     5461 ggcggacagg tatccggtaa gcggcagggt cggaacagga gagcgcacga gggagcttcc
     5521 agggggaaac gcctggtatc tttatagtcc tgtcgggttt cgccacctct gacttgagcg
     5581 tcgatttttg tgatgctcgt caggggggcg gagcctatgg aaaaacgcca gcaacgcggc
     5641 ctttttacgg ttcctggcct tttgctggcc ttttgctcac atgttctttc ctgcgttatc
     5701 ccctgattct gtggataacc gtattaccgc ctttgagtga gctgataccg ctcgccgcag
     5761 ccgaacgacc gagcgcagcg agtcagtgag cgaggaagcg gaagagcgcc caatacgcaa
     5821 accgcctctc cccgcgcgtt ggccgattca ttaatgcagc tgtggaatgt gtgtcagtta
     5881 gggtgtggaa agtccccagg ctccccagca ggcagaagta tgcaaagcat gcatctcaat
     5941 tagtcagcaa ccaggtgtgg aaagtcccca ggctccccag caggcagaag tatgcaaagc
     6001 atgcatctca attagtcagc aaccatagtc ccgcccctaa ctccgcccat cccgccccta
     6061 actccgccca gttccgccca ttctccgccc catggctgac taattttttt tatttatgca
     6121 gaggccgagg ccgcctcggc ctctgagcta ttccagaagt agtgaggagg cttttttgga
     6181 ggcctaggct tttgcaaaaa gcttggacac aagacaggct tgcgagatat gtttgagaat
     6241 accactttat cccgcgtcag ggagaggcag tgcgtaaaaa gacgcggact catgtgaaat
     6301 actggttttt agtgcgccag atctctataa tctcgcgcaa cctattttcc cctcgaacac
     6361 tttttaagcc gtagataaac aggctgggac acttcacatg agcgaaaaat acatcgtcac
     6421 ctgggacatg ttgcagatcc atgcacgtaa actcgcaagc cgactgatgc cttctgaaca
     6481 atggaaaggc attattgccg taagccgtgg cggtctgtac cgggtgcgtt actggcgcgt
     6541 gaactgggta ttcgtcatgt cgataccgtt tgtatttcca gctacgatca cgacaaccag
     6601 cgcgagctta aagtgctgaa acgcgcagaa ggcgatggcg aaggcttcat cgttattgat
     6661 gacctggtgg ataccggtgg tactgcggtt gcgattcgtg aaatgtatcc aaaagcgcac
     6721 tttgtcacca tcttcgcaaa accggctggt cgtccgctgg ttgatgacta tgttgttgat
     6781 atcccgcaag atacctggat tgaacagccg tgggatatgg gcgtcgtatt cgtcccgcca
     6841 atctccggtc gctaatcttt tcaacgcctg gcactgccgg gcgttgttct ttttaacttc
     6901 aggcgggtta caatagtttc cagtaagtat tctggaggct gcatccatga cacaggcaaa
     6961 cctgagcgaa accctgttca aaccccgctt taaacatcct gaaacctcga cgctagtccg
     7021 ccgctttaat cacggcgcac aaccgcctgt gcagtcggcc cttgatggta aaaccatccc
     7081 tcactggtat cgcatgatta accgtctgat gtggatctgg cgcggcattg acccacgcga
     7141 aatcctcgac gtccaggcac gtattgtgat gagcgatgcc gaacgtaccg acgatgattt
     7201 atacgatacg gtgattggct accgtggcgg caactggatt tatgagtggg ccccggatct
     7261 ttgtgaagga accttacttc tgtggtgtga cataattgga caaactacct acagagattt
     7321 aaagctctaa ggtaaatata aaatttttaa gtgtataatg tgttaaacta ctgattctaa
     7381 ttgtttgtgt attttagatt ccaacctatg gaactgatga atgggagcag tggtggaatg
     7441 cctttaatga ggaaaacctg ttttgctcag aagaaatgcc atctagtgat gatgaggcta
     7501 ctgctgactc tcaacattct actcctccaa aaaagaagag aaaggtagaa gaccccaagg
     7561 actttccttc agaattgcta agttttttga gtcatgctgt gtttagtaat agaactcttg
     7621 cttgctttgc tatttacacc acaaaggaaa aagctgcact gctatacaag aaaattatgg
     7681 aaaaatattc tgtaaccttt ataagtaggc ataacagtta taatcataac atactgtttt
     7741 ttcttactcc acacaggcat agagtgtctg ctattaataa ctatgctcaa aaattgtgta
     7801 cctttagctt tttaatttgt aaaggggtta ataaggaata tttgatgtat agtgccttga
     7861 ctagagatca taatcagcca taccacattt gtagaggttt tacttgcttt aaaaaacctc
     7921 ccacacctcc ccctgaacct gaaacataaa atgaatgcaa ttgttgttgt taacttgttt
     7981 attgcagctt ataatggtta caaataaagc aatagcatca caaatttcac aaataaagca
     8041 tttttttcac tgcattctag ttgtggtttg tccaaactca tcaatgtatc ttatcatgtc
     8101 tggatcaact ggataactca agctaaccaa aatcatccca aacttcccac cccataccct
     8161 attaccactg ccaattacct agtggtttca tttactctaa acctgtgatt cctctgaatt
     8221 attttcattt taaagaaatt gtatttgtta aatatgtact acaaacttag tagttggaag
     8281 ggctaattca ctcccaaaga agacaagata tccttgatct gtggatctac cacacacaag
     8341 gctacttccc tgattagcag aactacacac cagggccagg ggtcagatat ccactgacct
     8401 ttggatggtg ctacaagcta gtaccagttg agccagataa ggtagaagag gccaataaag
     8461 gagagaacac cagcttgtta caccctgtga gcctgcatgg gatggatgac ccggagagag
     8521 aagtgttaga gtggaggttt gacagccgcc tagcatttca tcacgtggcc cgagagctgc
     8581 atccggagta cttcaagaac tgctgatatc gagcttgcta caagggactt tccgctgggg
     8641 actttccagg gaggcgtggc ctgggcggga ctggggagtg gcgagccctc agatcctgca
     8701 tataagcagc tgctttttgc ctgtactggg tctctctggt tagaccagat ctgagcctgg
     8761 gagctctctg gctaactagg gaacccactg cttaagcctc aataaagctt gccttgagtg
     8821 cttcaagtag tgtgtgcccg tctgttgtgt gactctggta actagagatc cctcagaccc
     8881 ttttagtcag tgtggaaaat ctctagcagt ggcgcccgaa cagggacttg aaagcgaaag
     8941 ggaaaccaga ggagctctct cgacgcagga ctcggcttgc tgaagcgcgc acggcaagag
     9001 gcgaggggcg gcgactggtg agtacgccaa aaattttgac tagcggaggc tagaaggaga
     9061 gagatgggtg cgagagcgtc agtattaagc gggggagaat tagatcgcga tgggaaaaaa
     9121 ttcggttaag gccaggggga aagaaaaaat ataaattaaa acatatagta tgggcaagca
     9181 gggagctaga acgattcgca gttaatcctg gcctgttaga aacatcagaa ggctgtagac
     9241 aaatactggg acagctacaa ccatcccttc agacaggatc agaagaactt agatcattat
     9301 ataatacagt agcaaccctc tattgtgtgc atcaaaggat agagataaaa gacaccaagg
     9361 aagctttaga caagatagag gaagagcaaa acaaaagtaa gaccaccgca cagcaagcgg
     9421 ccggccgctg atcttcagac ctggaggagg agatatgagg gacaattgga gaagtgaatt
     9481 atataaatat aaagtagtaa aaattgaacc attaggagta gcacccacca aggcaaagag
     9541 aagagtggtg cagagagaaa aaagagcagt gggaatagga gctttgttcc ttgggttctt
     9601 gggagcagca ggaagcacta tgggcgcagc gtcaatgacg ctgacggtac aggccagaca
     9661 attattgtct ggtatagtgc agcagcagaa caatttgctg agggctattg aggcgcaaca
     9721 gcatctgttg caactcacag tctggggcat caagcagctc caggcaagaa tcctggctgt
     9781 ggaaagatac ctaaaggatc aacagctcct ggggatttgg ggttgctctg gaaaactcat
     9841 ttgcaccact gctgtgcctt ggaatgctag ttggagtaat aaatctctgg aacagatttg
     9901 gaatcacacg acctggatgg agtgggacag agaaattaac aattacacaa gcttaataca
     9961 ctccttaatt gaagaatcgc aaaaccagca agaaaagaat gaacaagaat tattggaatt
    10021 agataaatgg gcaagtttgt ggaattggtt taacataaca aattggctgt ggtatataaa
    10081 attattcata atgatagtag gaggcttggt aggtttaaga atagtttttg ctgtactttc
    10141 tatagtgaat agagttaggc agggatattc accattatcg tttcagaccc acctcccaac
    10201 cccgagggga cccgacaggc ccgaaggaat agaagaagaa ggtggagaga gagacagaga
    10261 cagatccatt cgattagtga acggatctcg acggtatcgg ttaactttta aaagaaaagg
    10321 ggggattggg gggtacagtg caggggaaag aatagtagac ataatagcaa cagacataca
    10381 aactaaagaa ttacaaaaac aaattacaaa aattcaaaat tttccgatca cgagactagc
    10441 ctcgacaagc ttgatcgatg gctccggtgc ccgtcagtgg gcagagcgca catcgcccac
    10501 agtccccgag aagttggggg gaggggtcgg caattgaacc ggtgcctaga gaaggtggcg
    10561 cggggtaaac tgggaaagtg atgtcgtgta ctggctccgc ctttttcccg agggtggggg
    10621 agaaccgtat ataagtgcag tagtcgccgt gaacgttctt tttcgcaacg ggtttgccgc
    10681 cagaacacag gtgtcgtgac gcgcatccag gcctaagctt acgc
//
