>Addgene plasmid #49234 | pWPT-/UAA-mEGFP-IRES-mCherry | depositor partial sequence | sequence record 73658 | TIS region: NOT including RE sites and preceding stop codons
TAAATGGGC
