>Addgene plasmid #49234 | pWPT-/UAA-mEGFP-IRES-mCherry | addgene partial sequence | sequence record 75664 | hEF1aprom-F 5'-AACTGGGAAAGTGATGTCGTG-3'
GGTGGGGGAGAACCGTATATAAGTGCAGTAGTCGCCGTGAACGTTCTTTTTCGCAACGGGTTTGCCGCCA
GAACACAGGTGTCGTGACGCGCATCCAGGCCTAAGCTTACGCTCGAGTAACTAACTAATAAATGGGCGAA
TTCAGCAAGGGCGAGGAGCTGTTCACCGGGGTGGTGCCCATCCTGGTCGAGCTGGACGGCGACGTAAACG
GCCACAAGTTCAGCGTGTCCGGCGAGGGCGAGGGCGATGCCACCTACGGCAAGCTGACCCTGAAGTTCAT
CTGCACCACCGGCAAGCTGCCCGTGCCCTGGCCCACCCTCGTGACCACCCTGACCTACGGCGTGCAGTGC
TTCAGCCGCTACCCCGACCACATGAAGCAGCACGACTTCTTCAAGTCCGCCATGCCCGAAGGCTACGTCC
AGGAGCGCACCATCTTCTTCAAGGACGACGGCAACTACAAGACCCGCGCCGAGGTGAAGTTCGAGGGCGA
CACCCTGGTGAACCGCATCGAGCTGAAGGGCATCGACTTCAAGGAGGACGGCAACATCCTGGGGCACAAG
CTGGAGTACAACTACAACAGCCACAACGTCTATATCATGGCCGACAAGCAGAAGAACGGCATCAAGGTGA
ACTTCAAGATCCGCCACAACATCGAGGACGGCAGCGTGCAGCTCGCCGACCACTACCAGCAGAACACCCC
CATCGGCGACGGCCCCGTGCTGCTGCCCGACAACCACTACCTGAGCACCCAGTCCAAGCTGAGCAAAGAC
CCCAACGAGAAGCGCGATCACATGGTCCTGCTGGAGTTCGTGACCGCCGCCGGGATCACTCTCGGCATGG
ACGAGCTGTACAAGTTCGAATAAGCATGCATCTAGG
